Addgene plasmid #195368: dpYPQ230-D156R-CBE2
Purpose: dLbCas12a-D156R based cytosine base editor, hA3A/Y130F fused to the N terminal of dLbCas12a-D156R with the linker of XTEN
Depositing lab: Yiping Qi. Depositing organization: University of Maryland, College Park. Publication: CRISPR-Cas12a base editors confer efficient multiplexed genome editing in rice. Cheng Y, Zhang Y, Li G, Fang H, Sretenovic S, Fan A, Li J, Xu J, Que Q, Qi Y. Plant Commun. 2023 Apr 13:100601. doi: 10.1016/j.xplc.2023.100601. PubMed 37060177.
Backbone
  Vector backbone: pYPQ167
  Vector type: Plant Expression, CRISPR ; Gateway compatible hA3A/Y130F-XTEN-dLbCas12a-D156R-UGI entry clone
Growth in bacteria
  Bacterial resistance: Spectinomycin, 50 μg/mL
  Growth temperature: 37°C
  Growth strain: DH5alpha
  Copy number: High Copy
Gene/Insert
  Gene/Insert name: hA3A/Y130F-XTEN-dLbCas12a-D156R-UGI
Terms and licenses: Academic/Nonprofit Terms; Industry Terms: Not Available to Industry
How to cite: dpYPQ230-D156R-CBE2 was a gift from Yiping Qi (Addgene plasmid # 195368 ; http://n2t.net/addgene:195368 ; RRID:Addgene_195368)
