[The description below was written by a language model from this plasmid's Addgene catalogue record and pLannotate feature annotations shown in this document.]
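Description:
dpYPQ230-D156R-CBE2 is a Gateway-compatible entry clone built on the pYPQ167 backbone for assembling plant CRISPR base-editing vectors. It is maintained in E. coli as a high-copy plasmid through a ColE1/pUC-type origin and is selected with spectinomycin via the aadA (SmR) aminoglycoside adenylyltransferase gene. Small remnants of a gentamicin resistance gene, an integron Pc promoter, lacI and lacZα also appear in the backbone. rrnB T1 and T2 terminators lie upstream of the cloning region, presumably to insulate it from read-through transcription.

The payload is a cytosine base editor fusion, hA3A/Y130F-XTEN-dLbCas12a-D156R-UGI. A human APOBEC3A cytidine deaminase carrying the Y130F substitution is joined through an XTEN linker to the N terminus of nuclease-dead LbCas12a bearing the D156R mutation. This is followed by the phage PBS2 uracil glycosylase inhibitor (UGI), which blocks excision of the uracil produced by deamination and so favours C-to-T conversion. The automated annotation identifies APOBEC3A and UGI but leaves the long intervening stretch unlabelled; going by the insert name, that gap corresponds to the linker and dLbCas12a coding sequence.

A NOS terminator supplies the polyadenylation signal. No plant promoter is annotated within the cassette, consistent with an entry clone whose promoter is provided elsewhere, although the record does not state this. The cassette is flanked by attL1 and attR5 sites, which allow an LR recombination together with other modules, presumably a crRNA expression entry clone, into a plant destination vector. The associated work used such Cas12a base editors for multiplexed genome editing in rice.
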