Features (pLannotate 1.2.2; 14 found; start..end, strand, type, name):
     96..119     +  promoter       Pc promoter (fragment): intI1 (promoter lies within the coding sequence); class 1 integron promoter
    295..351     +  CDS            GmR (fragment): gentamycin acetyltransferase; aacC1; confers resistance to gentamycin
    358..1149    +  CDS            SmR: aminoglycoside adenylyltransferase (Murphy, 1985); aadA; confers resistance to spectinomycin and streptomycin
   1242..1830    +  rep_origin     ori: high-copy-number ColE1/pMB1/pBR322/pUC origin of replication
   2013..2105    +  CDS            lacI (fragment): lac repressor; lacI; The lac repressor binds to the lac operator to inhibit transcription in E. coli. This inhibition can be relieved by adding lactose or isopropyl-β-D-thiogalactopyranoside (IPTG).
   2160..2187    -  terminator     rrnB T2 terminator: transcription terminator T2 from the E. coli rrnB gene
   2319..2362    +  terminator     rrnB T1 terminator: Escherichia coli rrnB; transcription terminator T1 from the E. coli rrnB gene
   2409..2445    -  CDS            lacZα (fragment): LacZα fragment of β-galactosidase; lacZ fragment
   2461..2560    +  protein_bind   attL1: mutant version of attL; recombination site for the Gateway® LR reaction LR Clonase™
   2576..3172    +  CDS            APOBEC3A: ABC3A_HUMAN - Experimental evidence at protein level: Swiss-Prot protein existence level 1. DNA deaminase (cytidine deaminase) with restriction activity against viruses, foreign DNA and mobility of retrotransposons. Exhibits antiviral activity against adeno-associated virus (AAV) and human T- cell leukemia virus type 1 (HTLV-1) and may inhibit the mobility of LTR and non-LTR retrotransposons. Selectively targets single-stranded DNA and can deaminate both methylcytosine and cytosine in foreign DNA. Can induce somatic hypermutation in the nuclear and mitochondrial DNA. May also play a role in th
   7025..7273    +  CDS            UGI: UNGI_BPPB2 - Experimental evidence at protein level: Swiss-Prot protein existence level 1. This protein binds specifically and reversibly to the host uracil-DNA glycosylase, preventing removal of uracil residues from PBS2 DNA by the host uracil-excision repair system. From Bacillus phage PBS2 (Bacteriophage PBS2).
   7328..7580    +  terminator     NOS terminator: nopaline synthase terminator and poly(A) signal
   7625..7748    +  protein_bind   attR5: mutant version of attR; recombination site for the Gateway® LR reaction LR Clonase™
   7766..7784    -  promoter       T7 promoter: promoter for bacteriophage T7 RNA polymerase
>Addgene plasmid #195368 | dpYPQ230-D156R-CBE2 | addgene full sequence | sequence record 392913 | Addgene NGS Result
TGGACCAGCCAGGACAGAAATGCCTCGACTTCGCTGCTACCCAAGGTTGCCGGGTGACGCACACCGTGGA
AACGGATGAAGGCACGAACCCAGTGGACATAAGCCTGTTCGGTTCGTAAGCTGTAATGCAAGTAGCGTAT
GCGCTCACGCAACTGGTCCAGAACCTTGACCGAACGCAGCGGTGGTAACGGCGCAGTGGCGGTTTTCATG
GCTTGTTATGACTGTTTTTTTGGGGTACAGTCTATGCCTCGGGCATCCAAGCAGCAAGCGCGTTACGCCG
TGGGTCGATGTTTGATGTTATGGAGCAGCAACGATGTTACGCAGCAGGGCAGTCGCCCTAAAACAAAGTT
AAACATTATGAGGGAAGCGGTGATCGCCGAAGTATCGACTCAACTATCAGAGGTAGTTGGCGTCATCGAG
CGCCATCTCGAACCGACGTTGCTGGCCGTACATTTGTACGGCTCCGCAGTGGATGGCGGCCTGAAGCCAC
ACAGTGATATTGATTTGCTGGTTACGGTGACCGTAAGGCTTGATGAAACAACGCGGCGAGCTTTGATCAA
CGACCTTTTGGAAACTTCGGCTTCCCCTGGAGAGAGCGAGATTCTCCGCGCTGTAGAAGTCACCATTGTT
GTGCACGACGACATCATTCCGTGGCGTTATCCAGCTAAGCGCGAACTGCAATTTGGAGAATGGCAGCGCA
ATGACATTCTTGCAGGTATCTTCGAGCCAGCCACGATCGACATTGATCTGGCTATCTTGCTGACAAAAGC
AAGAGAACATAGCGTTGCCTTGGTAGGTCCAGCGGCGGAGGAACTCTTTGATCCGGTTCCTGAACAGGAT
CTATTTGAGGCGCTAAATGAAACCTTAACGCTATGGAACTCGCCGCCCGACTGGGCTGGCGATGAGCGAA
ATGTAGTGCTTACGTTGTCCCGCATTTGGTACAGCGCAGTAACCGGCAAAATCGCGCCGAAGGATGTCGC
TGCCGACTGGGCAATGGAGCGCCTGCCGGCCCAGTATCAGCCCGTCATACTTGAAGCTAGACAGGCTTAT
CTTGGACAAGAAGAAGATCGCTTGGCCTCGCGCGCAGATCAGTTGGAAGAATTTGTCCACTACGTGAAAG
GCGAGATCACCAAGGTAGTCGGCAAATAACCCTCGAGCCACCCATGACCAAAATCCCTTAACGTGAGTTA
CGCGTCGTTCCACTGAGCGTCAGACCCCGTAGAAAAGATCAAAGGATCTTCTTGAGATCCTTTTTTTCTG
CGCGTAATCTGCTGCTTGCAAACAAAAAAACCACCGCTACCAGCGGTGGTTTGTTTGCCGGATCAAGAGC
TACCAACTCTTTTTCCGAAGGTAACTGGCTTCAGCAGAGCGCAGATACCAAATACTGTTCTTCTAGTGTA
GCCGTAGTTAGGCCACCACTTCAAGAACTCTGTAGCACCGCCTACATACCTCGCTCTGCTAATCCTGTTA
CCAGTGGCTGCTGCCAGTGGCGATAAGTCGTGTCTTACCGGGTTGGACTCAAGACGATAGTTACCGGATA
AGGCGCAGCGGTCGGGCTGAACGGGGGGTTCGTGCACACAGCCCAGCTTGGAGCGAACGACCTACACCGA
ACTGAGATACCTACAGCGTGAGCTATGAGAAAGCGCCACGCTTCCCGAAGGGAGAAAGGCGGACAGGTAT
CCGGTAAGCGGCAGGGTCGGAACAGGAGAGCGCACGAGGGAGCTTCCAGGGGGAAACGCCTGGTATCTTT
ATAGTCCTGTCGGGTTTCGCCACCTCTGACTTGAGCGTCGATTTTTGTGATGCTCGTCAGGGGGGCGGAG
CCTATGGAAAAACGCCAGCAACGCGGCCTTTTTACGGTTCCTGGCCTTTTGCTGGCCTTTTGCTCACATG
TTCTTTCCTGCGTTATCCCCTGATTCTGTGGATAACCGTATTACCGCCTTTGAGTGAGCTGATACCGCTC
GCCGCAGCCGAACGACCGAGCGCAGCGAGTCAGTGAGCGAGGAAGCGGAAGAGCGCCCAATACGCAAACC
GCCTCTCCCCGCGCGTTGGCCGATTCATTAATGCAGCTGGCACGACAGGTTTCCCGACTGGAAAGCGGGC
AGTGAGCGCAACGCAATTAATACGCGTACCGCGAGCCAGGAAGAGTTTGTAGAAACGCAAAAAGGCCATC
CGTCAGGATGGCCTTCTGCTTAGTTTGATGCCTGGCAGTTTATGGCGGGCGTCCTGCCCGCCACCCTCCG
GGCCGTTGCTTCACAACGTTCAAATCCGCTCCCGGCGGATTTGTCCTACTCAGGAGAGCGTTCACCGACA
AACAACAGATAAAACGAAAGGCCCAGTCTTCCGACTGAGCCTTTCGTTTTATTTGATGCCTGGCAGTTCC
CTACTCTCGCGTTAACGCTTGCATGGATGTTTTCCCAGTCACGACGTTGTAAAACGACGGCCAGTCTTAA
GCTCGGGCCCCAAATAATGATTTTATTTTGACTGATAGTGACCTGTTCGTTGCAACAAATTGATGAGCAA
TGCTTTTTTATAATGCCAACTTTGTACAAAAAAGCAGGCTCCGAATTCGCCCTTCATGGAGGCCTCTCCG
GCTTCAGGTCCTCGCCATCTCATGGACCCCCATATCTTTACCTCCAATTTCAATAACGGCATTGGCAGGC
ACAAGACATACCTCTGTTATGAGGTCGAGCGGCTCGATAACGGAACCTCAGTGAAGATGGACCAACACAG
GGGTTTCCTTCATAACCAAGCGAAAAATCTCCTTTGCGGTTTCTATGGGCGGCACGCGGAGCTGAGATTC
TTGGATTTGGTCCCGAGCCTCCAGCTGGATCCCGCGCAAATATACCGCGTCACTTGGTTCATATCATGGA
GCCCGTGCTTTAGCTGGGGGTGTGCCGGTGAGGTTCGCGCGTTCCTCCAGGAAAACACCCATGTTCGCCT
CCGGATTTTCGCAGCGAGGATTTTCGACTATGATCCACTTTACAAAGAGGCCCTCCAAATGCTTAGAGAT
GCTGGGGCTCAAGTTTCAATTATGACATACGACGAGTTTAAGCATTGTTGGGACACTTTTGTCGATCATC
AGGGTTGTCCCTTCCAGCCGTGGGATGGTCTTGATGAGCATTCGCAAGCTTTGAGTGGCAGGCTTCGCGC
GATACTTCAGAACCAGGGTAACTCAGGTTCTGAGACCCCTGGCACAAGTGAGTCAGCAACACCCGAGTCC
ACCATGGCTCCGAAGAAGAAGAGGAAGGTTGGCATCCACGGGGTGCCAGCTGCTTCAAAGCTCGAGAAAT
TCACCAACTGTTATTCGTTGAGCAAAACACTGCGGTTTAAAGCGATTCCAGTCGGCAAGACTCAAGAGAA
TATAGACAATAAGCGGCTGTTGGTGGAAGATGAAAAGCGCGCGGAAGACTACAAAGGGGTGAAGAAGTTG
TTGGACAGATACTACCTCTCTTTTATCAATGATGTCTTGCACTCAATCAAATTGAAGAATCTGAACAACT
ACATCTCCCTCTTCAGAAAGAAAACAAGGACAGAAAAGGAGAATAAGGAACTTGAAAATTTGGAGATCAA
TCTGAGGAAAGAGATCGCGAAAGCCTTTAAAGGCAACGAAGGATACAAAAGTCTGTTCAAGAAGGATATA
ATTGAGACAATTTTGCCAGAGTTCCTCGATGACAAGGACGAGATTGCGCTGGTCAATTCGTTCAACGGAT
TCACAACAGCATTCACAGGCTTCTTTCGCAATCGGGAAAATATGTTCTCTGAGGAGGCAAAGTCCACTTC
TATTGCGTTCAGGTGTATCAATGAGAATCTCACTAGGTACATTTCCAACATGGATATCTTTGAGAAGGTT
GACGCAATTTTTGACAAGCACGAAGTTCAGGAGATTAAGGAGAAGATCCTCAATTCCGATTATGACGTTG
AGGACTTCTTCGAAGGTGAGTTTTTTAATTTCGTGCTCACTCAAGAGGGTATCGACGTGTATAATGCGAT
CATCGGTGGGTTCGTGACTGAGTCCGGTGAAAAGATTAAGGGATTGAACGAGTATATCAACCTTTACAAC
CAAAAGACGAAACAGAAGCTGCCAAAGTTCAAGCCTCTTTACAAACAGGTTCTTTCAGACCGCGAGTCAC
TCTCGTTCTATGGGGAGGGCTACACTTCGGATGAGGAAGTCCTGGAGGTGTTCAGGAATACTCTCAATAA
GAATTCGGAGATTTTCTCTTCTATAAAAAAACTGGAAAAGTTGTTTAAGAATTTTGACGAATACTCTAGC
GCCGGCATATTTGTGAAAAACGGCCCGGCCATATCAACGATAAGTAAAGATATCTTCGGCGAATGGAACG
TGATCAGAGACAAATGGAACGCGGAGTATGACGATATTCACCTGAAGAAGAAGGCTGTCGTAACGGAGAA
GTACGAGGATGATCGCAGGAAAAGCTTCAAAAAGATCGGAAGTTTCAGCCTGGAACAGTTGCAGGAGTAT
GCTGACGCCGATCTTAGCGTCGTCGAGAAGTTGAAGGAGATAATCATCCAAAAGGTCGACGAGATATATA
AAGTCTATGGATCAAGTGAAAAACTGTTCGACGCCGACTTCGTTTTGGAGAAGTCCCTGAAGAAGAACGA
CGCTGTTGTTGCCATTATGAAGGATCTGCTCGACAGCGTGAAGAGTTTCGAGAACTATATTAAGGCTTTT
TTCGGGGAGGGGAAGGAGACTAACAGAGATGAGTCCTTCTACGGAGACTTCGTCCTCGCGTACGATATAC
TCCTTAAGGTAGACCACATCTACGACGCAATCAGAAATTACGTGACACAAAAGCCGTACAGCAAGGACAA
GTTCAAACTCTACTTCCAGAACCCCCAGTTCATGGGCGGCTGGGACAAGGACAAGGAAACGGATTACAGG
GCTACGATCCTGAGGTATGGTTCAAAATACTACTTGGCGATTATGGACAAGAAGTACGCCAAGTGTCTCC
AGAAGATTGACAAAGACGATGTCAATGGCAATTATGAGAAGATCAACTACAAGCTGCTTCCGGGTCCGAA
CAAGATGCTCCCAAAGGTTTTCTTCAGCAAGAAATGGATGGCCTACTATAACCCAAGCGAGGACATCCAG
AAGATTTATAAGAACGGTACGTTCAAGAAGGGCGACATGTTCAATCTTAACGACTGTCACAAGCTGATCG
ACTTCTTCAAAGACTCAATTAGCCGGTACCCAAAGTGGTCTAACGCCTATGACTTCAACTTTTCGGAAAC
CGAGAAGTACAAGGATATAGCCGGATTTTATAGAGAGGTGGAAGAGCAGGGCTACAAGGTGTCATTCGAG
TCCGCCAGCAAGAAGGAAGTGGACAAGCTCGTGGAAGAGGGTAAGCTCTACATGTTCCAGATTTATAATA
AAGACTTTAGCGATAAGAGCCACGGGACACCTAATCTCCACACAATGTATTTCAAGCTGCTCTTCGACGA
GAATAACCACGGCCAAATCAGGTTGTCAGGAGGGGCTGAACTCTTCATGCGGCGCGCTAGCCTTAAGAAG
GAGGAGCTTGTAGTCCACCCTGCGAATAGTCCAATTGCGAATAAGAACCCGGACAATCCTAAAAAGACTA
CAACATTGAGCTACGACGTGTACAAGGATAAGAGGTTTTCCGAGGATCAGTACGAGCTCCACATCCCGAT
TGCGATCAACAAGTGCCCAAAGAATATTTTCAAGATAAACACAGAGGTGCGTGTACTCCTGAAGCATGAC
GACAATCCTTACGTCATTGGGATTGCCCGGGGCGAGAGGAACCTCCTCTATATTGTGGTGGTGGACGGGA
AGGGGAACATAGTCGAACAGTACTCCCTTAACGAAATAATTAACAATTTCAACGGCATCCGTATCAAGAC
CGACTACCATTCGTTGCTGGACAAGAAGGAGAAGGAGAGATTTGAGGCGCGGCAAAATTGGACAAGTATC
GAGAACATCAAGGAACTCAAAGCAGGTTATATCTCTCAAGTTGTGCATAAGATATGCGAGCTGGTTGAGA
AGTATGACGCAGTGATCGCTCTTGAGGACCTCAACTCGGGCTTTAAGAATTCTAGAGTTAAAGTGGAGAA
GCAGGTCTATCAAAAGTTCGAGAAGATGCTTATAGATAAGCTCAACTACATGGTCGATAAGAAATCGAAC
CCATGTGCCACCGGCGGCGCACTCAAAGGTTACCAAATAACAAACAAATTCGAGTCCTTCAAATCGATGA
GTACTCAGAATGGGTTCATATTTTATATACCGGCGTGGCTTACGTCTAAGATCGACCCGTCAACTGGTTT
TGTCAACCTGTTGAAGACGAAATACACGTCCATTGCCGATTCGAAAAAGTTCATATCTAGTTTTGATCGT
ATTATGTACGTCCCAGAGGAAGATCTTTTCGAGTTTGCTCTCGACTACAAAAACTTTTCGCGGACCGATG
CGGATTACATTAAAAAATGGAAACTCTATTCGTACGGCAACAGAATCAGGATTTTTCGCAACCCTAAGAA
GAATAACGTCTTTGATTGGGAGGAAGTTTGCTTGACTAGCGCGTACAAGGAGCTCTTTAATAAGTATGGC
ATTAACTACCAACAGGGTGATATCAGAGCACTGCTTTGCGAACAATCTGACAAGGCTTTCTACTCATCCT
TCATGGCTTTGATGAGCCTGATGCTCCAGATGAGAAATTCAATTACAGGCAGAACCGACGTGGATTTCTT
GATCTCCCCGGTTAAAAATTCTGATGGCATCTTTTACGATAGCAGGAACTATGAAGCGCAAGAGAATGCG
ATTCTGCCAAAAAATGCAGACGCCAACGGTGCCTATAACATCGCCAGGAAAGTCCTGTGGGCGATCGGCC
AGTTCAAAAAGGCCGAAGACGAAAAATTGGACAAGGTCAAAATCGCTATCAGCAACAAAGAGTGGCTGGA
GTATGCTCAGACATCCGTAAAGCATAAGCGGCCAGCGGCGACGAAGAAGGCGGGGCAGGCGAAGAAGAAG
AAGGGAGACGGATCAGGCGGGTCAACAAACCTCAGTGACATCATAGAGAAGGAAACTGGTAAGCAACTGG
TTATTCAAGAGAGCATTCTGATGCTCCCTGAGGAAGTCGAGGAAGTTATAGGAAACAAGCCTGAGAGCGA
TATACTCGTGCATACGGCGTATGACGAGAGCACGGATGAAAATGTGATGCTCTTGACCAGCGATGCGCCA
GAATATAAACCCTGGGCACTGGTTATTCAGGACTCTAACGGGGAAAATAAAATCAAGATGCTCTCAGGTG
GCTCCCCAAAGAAGAAACGCAAGGTTTAGTGGCGGCCGCCGACGTCCGATCGTTCAAACATTTGGCAATA
AAGTTTCTTAAGATTGAATCCTGTTGCCGGTCTTGCGATGATTATCATATAATTTCTGTTGAATTACGTT
AAGCATGTAATAATTAACATGTAATGCATGACGTTATTTATGAGATGGGTTTTTATGATTAGAGTCCCGC
AATTATACATTTAATACGCGATAGAAAACAAAATATAGCGCGCAAACTAGGATAAATTATCGCGCGCGGT
GTCATCTATGTTACTAGATCGGGAATTGATCCCCCCTCGACAGCTTCCGGAAAGGGCGAATTCGCAACTT
TGTATACAAAAGTTGAACGAGAAACGTAAAATGATATAAATATCAATATATTAAATTAGATTTTGCATAA
AAAACAGACTACATAATACTGTAAAACACAACATATCCAGTCACTATGCCATCCAGCTGATATCCCCTAT
AGTGAGTCGTATTACATGGTCATAGCTGTTTCCTGGCAGCTCTGGCCCGTGTCTCAAAATCTCTGATGTT
ACATTGCACAAGATAAAAATATATCATCATGCCTCCTC
